>Addgene plasmid #245241 | pEF myc-TurboID | addgene full sequence | sequence record 487863 | Addgene NGS Result
GACGGATCGGGAGATCTCCCGATCCCCTATGGTGCACTCTCAGTACAATCTGCTCTGATGCCGCATAGTT
AAGCCAGTATCTGCTCCCTGCTTGTGTGTTGGAGGTCGCTGAGTAGTGCGCGAGCAAAATTTAAGCTACA
ACAAGGCAAGGCTTGACCGACAATTGCATGAAGAATCTGCTTAGGGTTAGGCGTTTTGCGCTGCTTCGCG
ATGTACGGGCCAGATATACGCGTTGACATTGATTATTGACTAGGCTTTTGCAAAAAGCTTTGCAAAGATG
GATAAAGTTTTAAACAGAGAGGAATCTTTGCAGCTAATGGACCTTCTAGGTCTTGAAAGGAGTGGGAATT
GGCTCCGGTGCCCGTCAGTGGGCAGAGCGCACATCGCCCACAGTCCCCGAGAAGTTGGGGGGAGGGGTCG
GCAATTGAACCGGTGCCTAGAGAAGGTGGCGCGGGGTAAACTGGGAAAGTGATGTCGTGTACTGGCTCCG
CCTTTTTCCCGAGGGTGGGGGAGAACCGTATATAAGTGCAGTAGTCGCCGTGAACGTTCTTTTTCGCAAC
GGGTTTGCCGCCAGAACACAGGTAAGTGCCGTGTGTGGTTCCCGCGGGCCTGGCCTCTTTACGGGTTATG
GCCCTTGCGTGCCTTGAATTACTTCCACCTGGCTGCAGTACGTGATTCTTGATCCCGAGCTTCGGGTTGG
AAGTGGGTGGGAGAGTTCGAGGCCTTGCGCTTAAGGAGCCCCTTCGCCTCGTGCTTGAGTTGAGGCCTGG
CCTGGGCGCTGGGGCCGCCGCGTGCGAATCTGGTGGCACCTTCGCGCCTGTCTCGCTGCTTTCGATAAGT
CTCTAGCCATTTAAAATTTTTGATGACCTGCTGCGACGCTTTTTTTCTGGCAAGATAGTCTTGTAAATGC
GGGCCAAGATCTGCACACTGGTATTTCGGTTTTTGGGGCCGCGGGCGGCGACGGGGCCCGTGCGTCCCAG
CGCACATGTTCGGCGAGGCGGGGCCTGCGAGCGCGGCCACCGAGAATCGGACGGGGGTAGTCTCAAGCTG
GCCGGCCTGCTCTGGTGCCTGGCCTCGCGCCGCCGTGTATCGCCCCGCCCTGGGCGGCAAGGCTGGCCCG
GTCGGCACCAGTTGCGTGAGCGGAAAGATGGCCGCTTCCCGGCCCTGCTGCAGGGAGCTCAAAATGGAGG
ACGCGGCGCTCGGGAGAGCGGGCGGGTGAGTCACCCACACAAAGGAAAAGGGCCTTTCCGTCCTCAGCCG
TCGCTTCATGTGACTCCACGGAGTACCGGGCGCCGTCCAGGCACCTCGATTAGTTCTCGAGCTTTTGGAG
TACGTCGTCTTTAGGTTGGGGGGAGGGGTTTTATGCGATGGAGTTTCCCCACACTGAGTGGGTGGAGACT
GAAGTTAGGCCAGCTTGGCACTTGATGTAATTCTCCTTGGAATTTGCCCTTTTTGAGTTTGGATCTTGGT
TCATTCTCAAGCCTCAGACAGTGGTTCAAAGTTTTTTTCTTCCATTTCAGGTGTCGTGAGGAATTAGCTT
GGTACTAATACGACTCACTATAGGGAGACCCAAGCTGGCTAGGTAAGCTTGGTACCGAGCTCGGATCCAC
TAGTCCAGTGTGGTGGAATTCTGCAGATATCCAGCACAGTGGCGGCCGCTCGAGTCTAGAGGGCCCTTCA
CCATGGAACAAAAACTCATCTCAGAAGAGGATCTGGGAGGGCAGTCTGGGCAGAAAGACAATACTGTGCC
TCTGAAGCTGATCGCTCTCCTGGCTAATGGCGAGTTCCATAGTGGCGAACAGCTGGGAGAAACCCTGGGC
ATGTCCAGGGCCGCTATCAACAAGCACATTCAGACTCTGCGCGACTGGGGCGTGGACGTGTTCACCGTGC
CCGGAAAGGGCTACTCTCTGCCCGAGCCTATCCCGCTGCTGAACGCTAAACAGATTCTGGGACAGCTGGA
CGGCGGGAGCGTGGCAGTCCTGCCTGTGGTCGACTCCACCAATCAGTACCTGCTGGATCGAATCGGCGAG
CTGAAGAGTGGGGATGCTTGCATTGCAGAATATCAGCAGGCAGGGAGAGGAAGCAGAGGGAGGAAATGGT
TCTCTCCTTTTGGAGCTAACCTGTACCTGAGTATGTTTTGGCGCCTGAAGCGGGGACCAGCAGCAATCGG
CCTGGGCCCGGTCATCGGAATTGTCATGGCAGAAGCGCTGCGAAAGCTGGGAGCAGACAAGGTGCGAGTC
AAATGGCCCAATGACCTGTATCTGCAGGATAGAAAGCTGGCAGGCATCCTGGTGGAGCTGGCCGGAATAA
CAGGCGATGCTGCACAGATCGTCATTGGCGCCGGGATTAACGTGGCTATGAGGCGCGTGGAGGAAAGCGT
GGTCAATCAGGGCTGGATCACACTGCAGGAAGCAGGGATTAACCTGGACAGGAATACTCTGGCCGCTACG
CTGATCCGAGAGCTGCGGGCAGCCCTGGAACTGTTCGAGCAGGAAGGCCTGGCTCCATATCTGCCACGGT
GGGAGAAGCTGGATAACTTCATCAATAGACCCGTGAAGCTGATCATTGGGGACAAAGAGATTTTCGGGAT
TAGCCGGGGGATTGATAAACAGGGAGCCCTGCTGCTGGAACAGGACGGAGTTATCAAACCCTGGATGGGC
GGAGAAATCAGTCTGCGGTCTGCCGAAAAGCTGCAGCTGCCTCCCCTGGAGCGCCTGACCCTGGACTAAG
TTTAAACCCGCTGATCAGCCTCGACTGTGCCTTCTAGTTGCCAGCCATCTGTTGTTTGCCCCTCCCCCGT
GCCTTCCTTGACCCTGGAAGGTGCCACTCCCACTGTCCTTTCCTAATAAAATGAGGAAATTGCATCGCAT
TGTCTGAGTAGGTGTCATTCTATTCTGGGGGGTGGGGTGGGGCAGGACAGCAAGGGGGAGGATTGGGAAG
ACAATAGCAGGCATGCTGGGGATGCGGTGGGCTCTATGGCTTCTGAGGCGGAAAGAACCAGCTGGGGCTC
TAGGGGGTATCCCC
[124 nt withheld, positions 3025-3148]
C
[91 nt withheld, positions 3150-3240]
A
[49 nt withheld, positions 3242-3290]
CCTTTGACGTTGGAGTCCACGTTCTTT
[37 nt withheld, positions 3318-3354]
ACCCTATCTCGGTCTATTCTTTTGATTTATAAGGGATTTTGCCGATTTCGGCCTATTGGTTAAAAAATGA
GCTGATTTAACAAAAATTTAACGCGAATTAATTCTGTGGAATGTGTGTCAGTTAGGGTGTGGAAAGTCCC
CAGGCTCCCCAGCAGGCAGAAGTATGCAAAGCATGCATCTCAATTAGTCAGCAACCAGGTGTGGAAAGTC
CCCAGGCTCCCCAGCAGGCAGAAGTATGCAAAGCATGCATCTCAATTAGTCAGCAACCATAGTCCCGCCC
CTAACTCCGCCCATCCCGCCCCTAACTCCGCCCAGTTCCGCCCATTCTCCGCCCCATGGCTGACTAATTT
TTTTTATTTATGCAGAGGCCGAGGCCGCCTCTGCCTCTGAGCTATTCCAGAAGTAGTGAGGAGGCTTTTT
TGGAGGCCTAGGCTTTTGCAAAAAGCTCCCGGGAGCTTGTATATCCATTTTCGGATCTGATCAGCACGTG
TTGACAATTAATCATCGGCATAGTATATCGGCATAGTATAATACGACAAGGTGAGGAACTAAACCATGGC
CAAGCCTTTGTCTCAAGAAGAATCCACCCTCATTGAAAGAGCAACGGCTACAATCAACAGCATCCCCATC
TCTGAAGACTACAGCGTCGCCAGCGCAGCTCTCTCTAGCGACGGCCGCATCTTCACTGGTGTCAATGTAT
ATCATTTTACTGGGGGACCTTGTGCAGAACTCGTGGTGCTGGGCACTGCTGCTGCTGCGGCAGCTGGCAA
CCTGACTTGTATCGTCGCGATCGGAAATGAGAACAGGGGCATCTTGAGCCCCTGCGGACGGTGCCGACAG
GTGCTTCTCGATCTGCATCCTGGGATCAAAGCCATAGTGAAGGACAGTGATGGACAGCCGACGGCAGTTG
GGATTCGTGAATTGCTGCCCTCTGGTTATGTGTGGGAGGGCTAAGCACTTCGTGGCCGAGGAGCAGGACT
GACACGTGCTACGAGATTTCGATTCCACCGCCGCCTTCTATGAAAGGTTGGGCTTCGGAATCGTTTTCCG
GGACGCCGGCTGGATGATCCTCCAGCGCGGGGATCTCATGCTGGAGTTCTTCGCCCACCCCAACTTGTTT
ATTGCAGCTTATAATGGTTACAAATAAAGCAATAGCATCACAAATTTCACAAATAAAGCATTTTTTTCAC
TGCATTCTAGTTGTGGTTTGTCCAAACTCATCAATGTATCTTATCATGTCTGTATACCGTCGACCTCTAG
CTAGAGCTTGGCGTAATCATGGTCATAGCTGTTTCCTGTGTGAAATTGTTATCCGCTCACAATTCCACAC
AACATACGAGCCGGAAGCATAAAGTGTAAAGCCTGGGGTGCCTAATGAGTGAGCTAACTCACATTAATTG
CGTTGCGCTCACTGCCCGCTTTCCAGTCGGGAAACCTGTCGTGCCAGCTGCATTAATGAATCGGCCAACG
CGCGGGGAGAGGCGGTTTGCGTATTGGGCGCTCTTCCGCTTCCTCGCTCACTGACTCGCTGCGCTCGGTC
GTTCGGCTGCGGCGAGCGGTATCAGCTCACTCAAAGGCGGTAATACGGTTATCCACAGAATCAGGGGATA
ACGCAGGAAAGAACATGTGAGCAAAAGGCCAGGAACCGTAAAAAGGCCGCGTTGCTGGCGTTTTTCCATA
GGCTCCGCCCCCCTGACGAGCATCACAAAAATCGACGCTCAAGTCAGAGGTGGCGAAACCCGACAGGACT
ATAAAGATACCAGGCGTTTCCCCCTGGAAGCTCCCTCGTGCGCTCTCCTGTTCCGACCCTGCCGCTTACC
GGATACCTGTCCGCCTTTCTCCCTTCGGGAAGCGTGGCGCTTTCTCATAGCTCACGCTGTAGGTATCTCA
GTTCGGTGTAGGTCGTTCGCTCCAAGCTGGGCTGTGTGCACGAACCCCCCGTTCAGCCCGACCGCTGCGC
CTTATCCGGTAACTATCGTCTTGAGTCCAACCCGGTAAGACACGACTTATCGCCACTGGCAGCAGCCACT
GGTAACAGGATTAGCAGAGCGAGGTATGTAGGCGGTGCTACAGAGTTCTTGAAGTGGTGGCCTAACTACG
GCTACACTAGAAGAACAGTATTTGGTATCTGCGCTCTGCTGAAGCCAGTTACCTTCGGAAAAAGAGTTGG
TAGCTCTTGATCCGGCAAACAAACCACCGCTGGTAGCGGTGGTTTTTTTGTTTGCAAGCAGCAGATTACG
CGCAGAAAAAAAGGATCTCAAGAAGATCCTTTGATCTTTTCTACGGGGTCTGACGCTCAGTGGAACGAAA
ACTCACGTTAAGGGATTTTGGTCATGAGATTATCAAAAAGGATCTTCACCTAGATCCTTTTAAATTAAAA
ATGAAGTTTTAAATCAATCTAAAGTATATATGAGTAAACTTGGTCTGACAGTTACCAATGCTTAATCAGT
GAGGCACCTATCTCAGCGATCTGTCTATTTCGTTCATCCATAGTTGCCTGACTCCCCGTCGTGTAGATAA
CTACGATACGGGAGGGCTTACCATCTGGCCCCAGTGCTGCAATGATACCGCGAGACCCACGCTCACCGGC
TCCAGATTTATCAGCAATAAACCAGCCAGCCGGAAGGGCCGAGCGCAGAAGTGGTCCTGCAACTTTATCC
GCCTCCATCCAGTCTATTAATTGTTGCCGGGAAGCTAGAGTAAGTAGTTCGCCAGTTAATAGTTTGCGCA
ACGTTGTTGCCATTGCTACAGGCATCGTGGTGTCACGCTCGTCGTTTGGTATGGCTTCATTCAGCTCCGG
TTCCCAACGATCAAGGCGAGTTACATGATCCCCCATGTTGTGCAAAAAAGCGGTTAGCTCCTTCGGTCCT
CCGATCGTTGTCAGAAGTAAGTTGGCCGCAGTGTTATCACTCATGGTTATGGCAGCACTGCATAATTCTC
TTACTGTCATGCCATCCGTAAGATGCTTTTCTGTGACTGGTGAGTACTCAACCAAGTCATTCTGAGAATA
GTGTATGCGGCGACCGAGTTGCTCTTGCCCGGCGTCAATACGGGATAATACCGCGCCACATAGCAGAACT
TTAAAAGTGCTCATCATTGGAAAACGTTCTTCGGGGCGAAAACTCTCAAGGATCTTACCGCTGTTGAGAT
CCAGTTCGATGTAACCCACTCGTGCACCCAACTGATCTTCAGCATCTTTTACTTTCACCAGCGTTTCTGG
GTGAGCAAAAACAGGAAGGCAAAATGCCGCAAAAAAGGGAATAAGGGCGACACGGAAATGTTGAATACTC
ATACTCTTCCTTTTTCAATATTATTGAAGCATTTATCAGGGTTATTGTCTCATGAGCGGATACATATTTG
AATGTATTTAGAAAAATAAACAAATAGGGGTTCCGCGCACATTTCCCCGAAAAGTGCCACCTGACGTC
Features (pLannotate 1.2.2; 23 found; start..end, strand, type, name):
     28..80      -  misc_feature   bom (fragment): basis of mobility region from pBR322
    235..253     +  enhancer       CMV enhancer (fragment): human cytomegalovirus immediate early enhancer
    278..344     +  CDS            small t antigen (fragment): SV40 (simian virus 40) small t antigen
    351..1529    +  promoter       EF-1α promoter: strong constitutive promoter for human elongation factor EF-1α
   1546..1564    +  promoter       T7 promoter: promoter for bacteriophage T7 RNA polymerase
   1733..2690    +  CDS            TurboID (fragment): mutant of the E. coli biotin ligase BioID engineered for improved catalytic efficiency (Branon et al., 2018)
   2697..2723    +  CDS            NES: nuclear export signal from the HIV Rev protein (Fischer et al., 1995)
   2755..2979    +  polyA_signal   bGH poly(A) signal: bovine growth hormone polyadenylation signal
   2983..3004    +  promoter       SV40 promoter (fragment): SV40 enhancer and early promoter
   3025..3453    +  rep_origin     f1 ori (sequence partly withheld): f1 bacteriophage origin of replication; arrow indicates direction of (+) strand synthesis
   3467..3796    +  promoter       SV40 promoter: SV40 enhancer and early promoter
   3844..3891    +  promoter       EM7 promoter: synthetic bacterial promoter&nbsp
   3910..4308    +  CDS            BSD: blasticidin S deaminase; Aspergillus terreus BSD; confers resistance to blasticidin
   4309..4336    +  CDS            BleoR (fragment): antibiotic-binding protein; Sh ble from Streptoalloteichus hindustanus; confers resistance to bleomycin, phleomycin, and Zeocin™
   4346..4471    +  CDS            ble (fragment): BLE_KLEPN - Experimental evidence at protein level: Swiss-Prot protein existence level 1. Binding protein with a strong affinity to the bleomycin family of antibiotics. Binds to CL990; an antimitotic-antibiotic compound. From Klebsiella pneumoniae.
   4466..4587    +  polyA_signal   SV40 poly(A) signal: SV40 polyadenylation signal
   4660..4676    -  protein_bind   lac operator: The lac repressor binds to the lac operator to inhibit transcription in E. coli. This inhibition can be relieved by adding lactose or isopropyl-β-D-thiogalactopyranoside (IPTG). lac repressor encoded by lacI
   4684..4714    -  promoter       lac promoter: promoter for the E. coli lac operon
   4729..4750    -  protein_bind   CAP binding site: CAP binding activates transcription in the presence of cAMP. E. coli catabolite activator protein
   4763..4855    -  CDS            lacI (fragment): lac repressor; lacI; The lac repressor binds to the lac operator to inhibit transcription in E. coli. This inhibition can be relieved by adding lactose or isopropyl-β-D-thiogalactopyranoside (IPTG).
   5027..5615    -  rep_origin     ori: high-copy-number ColE1/pMB1/pBR322/pUC origin of replication
   5786..6646    -  CDS            AmpR: β-lactamase; bla; confers resistance to ampicillin, carbenicillin, and related antibiotics
   6647..6751    -  promoter       AmpR promoter: bla
