[The description below was written by a language model from this plasmid's Addgene catalogue record and pLannotate feature annotations shown in this document.]
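Description:
pEF myc-TurboID is a 6.8 kb mammalian expression plasmid built on a pEF backbone and intended as the negative control in proximity-labeling proteomics experiments. It is maintained in E. coli as a high-copy plasmid through a ColE1/pUC-type origin and selected with ampicillin via the β-lactamase gene. An f1 origin is also present, along with leftover lac promoter/operator elements and other small backbone fragments that have no evident role in the construct's use.

The payload is TurboID, an engineered, catalytically enhanced variant of the E. coli biotin ligase BirA that biotinylates nearby proteins in living cells. The catalogue lists the insert species as human, but the enzyme is of bacterial origin according to the feature annotation. The coding sequence lies downstream of the strong constitutive human EF-1α promoter, with a T7 promoter between them, and is terminated by the bovine growth hormone polyadenylation signal. The annotation places an HIV Rev-derived nuclear export signal immediately after TurboID, which would bias the free enzyme toward the cytoplasm. The myc epitope tag implied by the name is not annotated in the feature table; an unannotated stretch between the T7 promoter and TurboID could accommodate it, but its position is not recorded. A separate cassette, in which the SV40 early promoter and the bacterial EM7 promoter drive blasticidin S deaminase followed by an SV40 poly(A) signal, allows blasticidin selection of transfected mammalian cells.

Because TurboID is expressed here unfused to any bait protein, the plasmid provides a background biotinylation profile. Labeling by bait–TurboID fusions, such as those used to study SHP2 variant interactomes in the associated work, can be compared against this profile.
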