Addgene plasmid #245241: pEF myc-TurboID
Purpose: Proximity-labeling proteomics negative control
Depositing lab: Neel Shah. Depositing organization: Columbia University. Publication: Proximity-labeling proteomics reveals remodeled interactomes and altered localization of pathogenic SHP2 variants. van Vlimmeren AE, Tang LC, Jiang Z, Iyer A, Voleti R, Krismer K, Gaublomme JT, Jovanovic M, Shah NH. bioRxiv [Preprint]. 2025 Mar 21:2025.02.26.640373. doi: 10.1101/2025.02.26.640373. PubMed 40661614.
Backbone
  Vector backbone: pEF
  Vector type: Mammalian Expression
Growth in bacteria
  Bacterial resistance: Ampicillin, 100 μg/mL
  Growth temperature: 37°C
  Growth strain: DH5alpha
  Copy number: High Copy
Gene/Insert
  Gene/Insert name: TurboID
  Species: H. sapiens (human)
  Mutation: wild-type
  Cloning method: Gibson Cloning
Terms and licenses: Academic/Nonprofit Terms; Industry Terms: Not Available to Industry
How to cite: pEF myc-TurboID was a gift from Neel Shah (Addgene plasmid # 245241 ; http://n2t.net/addgene:245241 ; RRID:Addgene_245241)
